>Addgene plasmid #77368 | WEE1 gRNA (BRDN0001145570) | addgene full sequence | sequence record 187628 | Addgene Assembled Sequence
CCCGGGTGCAAAGATGGATAAAGTTTTAAACAGAGAGGAATCTTTGCAGCTAATGGACCTTCTAGGTCTT
GAAAGGAGTGGGAATTGGCTCCGGTGCCCGTCAGTGGGCAGAGCGCACATCGCCCACAGTCCCCGAGAAG
TTGGGGGGAGGGGTCGGCAATTGATCCGGTGCCTAGAGAAGGTGGCGCGGGGTAAACTGGGAAAGTGATG
TCGTGTACTGGCTCCGCCTTTTTCCCGAGGGTGGGGGAGAACCGTATATAAGTGCAGTAGTCGCCGTGAA
CGTTCTTTTTCGCAACGGGTTTGCCGCCAGAACACAGGTAAGTGCCGTGTGTGGTTCCCGCGGGCCTGGC
CTCTTTACGGGTTATGGCCCTTGCGTGCCTTGAATTACTTCCACCTGGCTGCAGTACGTGATTCTTGATC
CCGAGCTTCGGGTTGGAAGTGGGTGGGAGAGTTCGAGGCCTTGCGCTTAAGGAGCCCCTTCGCCTCGTGC
TTGAGTTGAGGCCTGGCCTGGGCGCTGGGGCCGCCGCGTGCGAATCTGGTGGCACCTTCGCGCCTGTCTC
GCTGCTTTCGATAAGTCTCTAGCCATTTAAAATTTTTGATGACCTGCTGCGACGCTTTTTTTCTGGCAAG
ATAGTCTTGTAAATGCGGGCCAAGATCTGCACACTGGTATTTCGGTTTTTGGGGCCGCGGGCGGCGACGG
GGCCCGTGCGTCCCAGCGCACATGTTCGGCGAGGCGGGGCCTGCGAGCGCGGCCACCGAGAATCGGACGG
GGGTAGTCTCAAGCTGGCCGGCCTGCTCTGGTGCCTGGCCTCGCGCCGCCGTGTATCGCCCCGCCCTGGG
CGGCAAGGCTGGCCCGGTCGGCACCAGTTGCGTGAGCGGAAAGATGGCCGCTTCCCGGCCCTGCTGCAGG
GAGCTCAAAATGGAGGACGCGGCGCTCGGGAGAGCGGGCGGGTGAGTCACCCACACAAAGGAAAAGGGCC
TTTCCGTCCTCAGCCGTCGCTTCATGTGACTCCACGGAGTACCGGGCGCCGTCCAGGCACCTCGATTAGT
TCTCGAGCTTTTGGAGTACGTCGTCTTTAGGTTGGGGGGAGGGGTTTTATGCGATGGAGTTTCCCCACAC
TGAGTGGGTGGAGACTGAAGTTAGGCCAGCTTGGCACTTGATGTAATTCTCCTTGGAATTTGCCCTTTTT
GAGTTTGGATCTTGGTTCATTCTCAAGCCTCAGACAGTGGTTCAAAGTTTTTTTCTTCCATTTCAGGTGT
CGTGACGTACGGCCACCATGACCGAGTACAAGCCCACGGTGCGCCTCGCCACCCGCGACGACGTCCCCAG
GGCCGTACGCACCCTCGCCGCCGCGTTCGCCGACTACCCCGCCACGCGCCACACCGTCGATCCGGACCGC
CACATCGAGCGGGTCACCGAGCTGCAAGAACTCTTCCTCACGCGCGTCGGGCTCGACATCGGCAAGGTGT
GGGTCGCGGACGACGGCGCCGCCGTGGCGGTCTGGACCACGCCGGAGAGCGTCGAAGCGGGGGCGGTGTT
CGCCGAGATCGGCCCGCGCATGGCCGAGTTGAGCGGTTCCCGGCTGGCCGCGCAGCAACAGATGGAAGGC
CTCCTGGCGCCGCACCGGCCCAAGGAGCCCGCGTGGTTCCTGGCCACCGTCGGAGTCTCGCCCGACCACC
AGGGCAAGGGTCTGGGCAGCGCCGTCGTGCTCCCCGGAGTGGAGGCGGCCGAGCGCGCCGGGGTGCCCGC
CTTCCTGGAGACCTCCGCGCCCCGCAACCTCCCCTTCTACGAGCGGCTCGGCTTCACCGTCACCGCCGAC
GTCGAGGTGCCCGAAGGACCGCGCACCTGGTGCATGACCCGCAAGCCCGGTGCCTGAACGCGTTAAGTCG
ACAATCAACCTCTGGATTACAAAATTTGTGAAAGATTGACTGGTATTCTTAACTATGTTGCTCCTTTTAC
GCTATGTGGATACGCTGCTTTAATGCCTTTGTATCATGCTATTGCTTCCCGTATGGCTTTCATTTTCTCC
TCCTTGTATAAATCCTGGTTGCTGTCTCTTTATGAGGAGTTGTGGCCCGTTGTCAGGCAACGTGGCGTGG
TGTGCACTGTGTTTGCTGACGCAACCCCCACTGGTTGGGGCATTGCCACCACCTGTCAGCTCCTTTCCGG
GACTTTCGCTTTCCCCCTCCCTATTGCCACGGCGGAACTCATCGCCGCCTGCCTTGCCCGCTGCTGGACA
GGGGCTCGGCTGTTGGGCACTGACAATTCCGTGGTGTTGTCGGGGAAATCATCGTCCTTTCCTTGGCTGC
TCGCCTGTGTTGCCACCTGGATTCTGCGCGGGACGTCCTTCTGCTACGTCCCTTCGGCCCTCAATCCAGC
GGACCTTCCTTCCCGCGGCCTGCTGCCGGCTCTGCGGCCTCTTCCGCGTCTTCGCCTTCGCCCTCAGACG
AGTCGGATCTCCCTTTGGGCCGCCTCCCCGCGTCGACTTTAAGACCAATGACTTACAAGGCAGCTGTAGA
TCTTAGCCACTTTTTAAAAGAAAAGGGGGGACTGGAAGGGCTAATTCACTCCCAACGAAGACAAGATCTG
CTTTTTGCTTGTACTGGGTCTCTCTGGTTAGACCAGATCTGAGCCTGGGAGCTCTCTGGCTAACTAGGGA
ACCCACTGCTTAAGCCTCAATAAAGCTTGCCTTGAGTGCTTCAAGTAGTGTGTGCCCGTCTGTTGTGTGA
CTCTGGTAACTAGAGATCCCTCAGACCCTTTTAGTCAGTGTGGAAAATCTCTAGCAGTACGTATAGTAGT
TCATGTCATCTTATTATTCAGTATTTATAACTTGCAAAGAAATGAATATCAGAGAGTGAGAGGAACTTGT
TTATTGCAGCTTATAATGGTTACAAATAAAGCAATAGCATCACAAATTTCACAAATAAAGCATTTTTTTC
ACTGCATTCTAGTTGTGGTTTGTCCAAACTCATCAATGTATCTTATCATGTCTGGCTCTAGCTATCCCGC
CCCTAACTCCGCCCATCCCGCCCCTAACTCCGCCCAGTTCCGCCCATTCTCCGCCCCATGGCTGACTAAT
TTTTTTTATTTATGCAGAGGCCGAGGCCGCCTCGGCCTCTGAGCTATTCCAGAAGTAGTGAGGAGGCTTT
TTTGGAGGCCTAGGGACGTACCCAATTCGCCCTATAGTGAGTCGTATTACGCGCGCTCACTGGCCGTCGT
TTTACAACGTCGTGACTGGGAAAACCCTGGCGTTACCCAACTTAATCGCCTTGCAGCACATCCCCCTTTC
GCCAGCTGGCGTAATAGCGAAGAGGCCCGCACCGATCGCCCTTCCCAACAGTTGCGCAGCCTGAATGGCG
AATGGG
[124 nt withheld, positions 3367-3490]
C
[91 nt withheld, positions 3492-3582]
A
[49 nt withheld, positions 3584-3632]
CCTTTGACGTTGGAGTCCACGTTCTTT
[37 nt withheld, positions 3660-3696]
ACCCTATCTCGGTCTATTCTTTTGATTTATAAGGGATTTTGCCGATTTCGGCCTATTGGTTAAAAAATGA
GCTGATTTAACAAAAATTTAACGCGAATTTTAACAAAATATTAACGCTTACAATTTAGGTGGCACTTTTC
GGGGAAATGTGCGCGGAACCCCTATTTGTTTATTTTTCTAAATACATTCAAATATGTATCCGCTCATGAG
ACAATAACCCTGATAAATGCTTCAATAATATTGAAAAAGGAAGAGTATGAGTATTCAACATTTCCGTGTC
GCCCTTATTCCCTTTTTTGCGGCATTTTGCCTTCCTGTTTTTGCTCACCCAGAAACGCTGGTGAAAGTAA
AAGATGCTGAAGATCAGTTGGGTGCACGAGTGGGTTACATCGAACTGGATCTCAACAGCGGTAAGATCCT
TGAGAGTTTTCGCCCCGAAGAACGTTTTCCAATGATGAGCACTTTTAAAGTTCTGCTATGTGGCGCGGTA
TTATCCCGTATTGACGCCGGGCAAGAGCAACTCGGTCGCCGCATACACTATTCTCAGAATGACTTGGTTG
AGTACTCACCAGTCACAGAAAAGCATCTTACGGATGGCATGACAGTAAGAGAATTATGCAGTGCTGCCAT
AACCATGAGTGATAACACTGCGGCCAACTTACTTCTGACAACGATCGGAGGACCGAAGGAGCTAACCGCT
TTTTTGCACAACATGGGGGATCATGTAACTCGCCTTGATCGTTGGGAACCGGAGCTGAATGAAGCCATAC
CAAACGACGAGCGTGACACCACGATGCCTGTAGCAATGGCAACAACGTTGCGCAAACTATTAACTGGCGA
ACTACTTACTCTAGCTTCCCGGCAACAATTAATAGACTGGATGGAGGCGGATAAAGTTGCAGGACCACTT
CTGCGCTCGGCCCTTCCGGCTGGCTGGTTTATTGCTGATAAATCTGGAGCCGGTGAGCGTGGGTCTCGCG
GTATCATTGCAGCACTGGGGCCAGATGGTAAGCCCTCCCGTATCGTAGTTATCTACACGACGGGGAGTCA
GGCAACTATGGATGAACGAAATAGACAGATCGCTGAGATAGGTGCCTCACTGATTAAGCATTGGTAACTG
TCAGACCAAGTTTACTCATATATACTTTAGATTGATTTAAAACTTCATTTTTAATTTAAAAGGATCTAGG
TGAAGATCCTTTTTGATAATCTCATGACCAAAATCCCTTAACGTGAGTTTTCGTTCCACTGAGCGTCAGA
CCCCGTAGAAAAGATCAAAGGATCTTCTTGAGATCCTTTTTTTCTGCGCGTAATCTGCTGCTTGCAAACA
AAAAAACCACCGCTACCAGCGGTGGTTTGTTTGCCGGATCAAGAGCTACCAACTCTTTTTCCGAAGGTAA
CTGGCTTCAGCAGAGCGCAGATACCAAATACTGTTCTTCTAGTGTAGCCGTAGTTAGGCCACCACTTCAA
GAACTCTGTAGCACCGCCTACATACCTCGCTCTGCTAATCCTGTTACCAGTGGCTGCTGCCAGTGGCGAT
AAGTCGTGTCTTACCGGGTTGGACTCAAGACGATAGTTACCGGATAAGGCGCAGCGGTCGGGCTGAACGG
GGGGTTCGTGCACACAGCCCAGCTTGGAGCGAACGACCTACACCGAACTGAGATACCTACAGCGTGAGCT
ATGAGAAAGCGCCACGCTTCCCGAAGGGAGAAAGGCGGACAGGTATCCGGTAAGCGGCAGGGTCGGAACA
GGAGAGCGCACGAGGGAGCTTCCAGGGGGAAACGCCTGGTATCTTTATAGTCCTGTCGGGTTTCGCCACC
TCTGACTTGAGCGTCGATTTTTGTGATGCTCGTCAGGGGGGCGGAGCCTATGGAAAAACGCCAGCAACGC
GGCCTTTTTACGGTTCCTGGCCTTTTGCTGGCCTTTTGCTCACATGTTCTTTCCTGCGTTATCCCCTGAT
TCTGTGGATAACCGTATTACCGCCTTTGAGTGAGCTGATACCGCTCGCCGCAGCCGAACGACCGAGCGCA
GCGAGTCAGTGAGCGAGGAAGCGGAAGAGCGCCCAATACGCAAACCGCCTCTCCCCGCGCGTTGGCCGAT
TCATTAATGCAGCTGGCACGACAGGTTTCCCGACTGGAAAGCGGGCAGTGAGCGCAACGCAATTAATGTG
AGTTAGCTCACTCATTAGGCACCCCAGGCTTTACACTTTATGCTTCCGGCTCGTATGTTGTGTGGAATTG
TGAGCGGATAACAATTTCACACAGGAAACAGCTATGACCATGATTACGCCAAGCGCGCAATTAACCCTCA
CTAAAGGGAACAAAAGCTGGAGCTGCAAGCTTAATGTAGTCTTATGCAATACTCTTGTAGTCTTGCAACA
TGGTAACGATGAGTTAGCAACATGCCTTACAAGGAGAGAAAAAGCACCGTGCATGCCGATTGGTGGAAGT
AAGGTGGTACGATCGTGCCTTATTAGGAAGGCAACAGACGGGTCTGACATGGATTGGACGAACCACTGAA
TTGCCGCATTGCAGAGATATTGTATTTAAGTGCCTAGCTCGATACATAAACGGGTCTCTCTGGTTAGACC
AGATCTGAGCCTGGGAGCTCTCTGGCTAACTAGGGAACCCACTGCTTAAGCCTCAATAAAGCTTGCCTTG
AGTGCTTCAAGTAGTGTGTGCCCGTCTGTTGTGTGACTCTGGTAACTAGAGATCCCTCAGACCCTTTTAG
TCAGTGTGGAAAATCTCTAGCAGTGGCGCCCGAACAGGGACTTGAAAGCGAAAGGGAAACCAGAGGAGCT
CTCTCGACGCAGGACTCGGCTTGCTGAAGCGCGCACGGCAAGAGGCGAGGGGCGGCGACTGGTGAGTACG
CCAAAAATTTTGACTAGCGGAGGCTAGAAGGAGAGAGATGGGTGCGAGAGCGTCAGTATTAAGCGGGGGA
GAATTAGATCGCGATGGGAAAAAATTCGGTTAAGGCCAGGGGGAAAGAAAAAATATAAATTAAAACATAT
AGTATGGGCAAGCAGGGAGCTAGAACGATTCGCAGTTAATCCTGGCCTGTTAGAAACATCAGAAGGCTGT
AGACAAATACTGGGACAGCTACAACCATCCCTTCAGACAGGATCAGAAGAACTTAGATCATTATATAATA
CAGTAGCAACCCTCTATTGTGTGCATCAAAGGATAGAGATAAAAGACACCAAGGAAGCTTTAGACAAGAT
AGAGGAAGAGCAAAACAAAAGTAAGACCACCGCACAGCAAGCGGCCGCTGATCTTCAGACCTGGAGGAGG
AGATATGAGGGACAATTGGAGAAGTGAATTATATAAATATAAAGTAGTAAAAATTGAACCATTAGGAGTA
GCACCCACCAAGGCAAAGAGAAGAGTGGTGCAGAGAGAAAAAAGAGCAGTGGGAATAGGAGCTTTGTTCC
TTGGGTTCTTGGGAGCAGCAGGAAGCACTATGGGCGCAGCGTCAATGACGCTGACGGTACAGGCCAGACA
ATTATTGTCTGGTATAGTGCAGCAGCAGAACAATTTGCTGAGGGCTATTGAGGCGCAACAGCATCTGTTG
CAACTCACAGTCTGGGGCATCAAGCAGCTCCAGGCAAGAATCCTGGCTGTGGAAAGATACCTAAAGGATC
AACAGCTCCTGGGGATTTGGGGTTGCTCTGGAAAACTCATTTGCACCACTGCTGTGCCTTGGAATGCTAG
TTGGAGTAATAAATCTCTGGAACAGATTTGGAATCACACGACCTGGATGGAGTGGGACAGAGAAATTAAC
AATTACACAAGCTTAATACACTCCTTAATTGAAGAATCGCAAAACCAGCAAGAAAAGAATGAACAAGAAT
TATTGGAATTAGATAAATGGGCAAGTTTGTGGAATTGGTTTAACATAACAAATTGGCTGTGGTATATAAA
ATTATTCATAATGATAGTAGGAGGCTTGGTAGGTTTAAGAATAGTTTTTGCTGTACTTTCTATAGTGAAT
AGAGTTAGGCAGGGATATTCACCATTATCGTTTCAGACCCACCTCCCAACCCCGAGGGGACCCAGAGAGG
GCCTATTTCCCATGATTCCTTCATATTTGCATATACGATACAAGGCTGTTAGAGAGATAATTAGAATTAA
TTTGACTGTAAACACAAAGATATTAGTACAAAATACGTGACGTAGAAAGTAATAATTTCTTGGGTAGTTT
GCAGTTTTAAAATTATGTTTTAAAATGGACTATCATATGCTTACCGTAACTTGAAAGTATTTCGATTTCT
TGGCTTTATATATCTTGTGGAAAGGACGAAACACCGCCAGGAGATGCGTCGCCGCGGTTTTAGAGCTAGA
AATAGCAAGTTAAAATAAGGCTAGTCCGTTATCAACTTGAAAAAGTGGCACCGAGTCGGTGCTTTTTTAA
GCTTGGCGTAACTAGATCTTGAGACAAATGGCAGTATTCATCCACAATTTTAAAAGAAAAGGGGGGATTG
GGGGGTACAGTGCAGGGGAAAGAATAGTAGACATAATAGCAACAGACATACAAACTAAAGAATTACAAAA
ACAAATTACAAAAATTCAAAATTTTCGGGTTTATTACAGGGACAGCAGAGATCCACTTTGGCGCCGGCTC
GAGGGGG
Features (pLannotate 1.2.2; 29 found; start..end, strand, type, name):
     14..80      +  CDS            small t antigen (fragment): SV40 (simian virus 40) small t antigen
    106..317     +  promoter       EF-1α core promoter: core promoter for human elongation factor EF-1α
    318..1256    +  intron         EF-1α intron A: intron upstream of the start codon of human EF-1α
   1278..1877    +  CDS            PuroR (fragment): puromycin N-acetyltransferase; pac from Streptomyces; confers resistance to puromycin
   1893..2481    +  misc_feature   WPRE: woodchuck hepatitis virus posttranscriptional regulatory element
   2532..2551    +  misc_feature   cPPT/CTS (fragment): central polypurine tract and central termination sequence of HIV-1
   2553..2786    +  LTR            3' LTR (ΔU3): self-inactivating 3' long terminal repeat (LTR) from HIV-1
   2864..2985    +  polyA_signal   SV40 poly(A) signal: SV40 polyadenylation signal
   3025..3160    +  rep_origin     SV40 ori: SV40 origin of replication
   3181..3199    -  promoter       T7 promoter: promoter for bacteriophage T7 RNA polymerase
   3207..3362    +  CDS            lacZα (fragment): LacZα fragment of β-galactosidase; lacZ fragment
   3367..3795    +  rep_origin     f1 ori (sequence partly withheld): f1 bacteriophage origin of replication; arrow indicates direction of (+) strand synthesis
   3848..3952    +  promoter       AmpR promoter: bla
   3953..4813    +  CDS            AmpR: β-lactamase; bla; confers resistance to ampicillin, carbenicillin, and related antibiotics
   4984..5572    +  rep_origin     ori: high-copy-number ColE1/pMB1/pBR322/pUC origin of replication
   5755..5847    +  CDS            lacI (fragment): lac repressor; lacI; The lac repressor binds to the lac operator to inhibit transcription in E. coli. This inhibition can be relieved by adding lactose or isopropyl-β-D-thiogalactopyranoside (IPTG).
   5860..5881    +  protein_bind   CAP binding site: CAP binding activates transcription in the presence of cAMP. E. coli catabolite activator protein
   5896..5926    +  promoter       lac promoter: promoter for the E. coli lac operon
   5934..5950    +  protein_bind   lac operator: The lac repressor binds to the lac operator to inhibit transcription in E. coli. This inhibition can be relieved by adding lactose or isopropyl-β-D-thiogalactopyranoside (IPTG). lac repressor encoded by lacI
   5995..6013    +  promoter       T3 promoter: promoter for bacteriophage T3 RNA polymerase
   6041..6267    +  promoter       RSV promoter: Rous sarcoma virus enhancer/promoter
   6268..6448    +  LTR            5' LTR (truncated): truncated 5' long terminal repeat (LTR) from HIV-1
   6495..6620    +  misc_feature   HIV-1 Ψ: packaging signal of human immunodeficiency virus type 1
   6604..6967    +  CDS            HIV-1 gag (fragment): gag protein from human immunodeficiency virus 1; gag
   7113..7346    +  misc_feature   RRE: The Rev response element (RRE) of HIV-1 allows for Rev-dependent mRNA export from the nucleus to the cytoplasm.
   7723..7749    +  CDS            Rev (fragment): human immunodeficiency virus 1 (HIV-1) Rev protein; rev; enhances nuclear export of unspliced and incompletely spliced viral mRNAs
   7753..7993    +  promoter       U6 promoter: RNA polymerase III promoter for human U6 snRNA
   8023..8098    +  misc_RNA       gRNA scaffold: guide RNA scaffold for the Streptococcus pyogenes CRISPR/Cas9 system
   8154..8271    +  misc_feature   cPPT/CTS: central polypurine tract and central termination sequence of HIV-1
