[The description below was written by a language model from this plasmid's Addgene catalogue record and pLannotate feature annotations shown in this document.]
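Description:
WEE1 gRNA (BRDN0001145570) is a third-generation lentiviral single-guide RNA plasmid built on the lentiGuide-Puro backbone and designed to target the human WEE1 gene, using the NM_003390.3 transcript as the design reference. It is propagated in E. coli through a high-copy ColE1/pUC-type origin with ampicillin selection (β-lactamase under its own promoter). The annotated 8,323-nt sequence also carries an f1 origin, an SV40 origin and remnants of lac and T7/T3 cloning-vector elements.

The viral portion begins with an RSV promoter fused to a truncated HIV-1 5' LTR, which drives Tat-independent production of the genomic RNA in packaging cells. This is followed by the Ψ packaging signal with a gag fragment, and the Rev response element for nuclear export. It ends in a U3-deleted, self-inactivating 3' LTR followed by an SV40 polyadenylation signal. Between the LTRs sit two expression units. In the first, a human U6 RNA polymerase III promoter transcribes the 20-nt WEE1 spacer joined to the Streptococcus pyogenes Cas9 guide scaffold. Next comes a cPPT/CTS element, which aids nuclear import of the provirus. In the second unit, an EF-1α core promoter with its intron A expresses puromycin N-acetyltransferase so that transduced mammalian cells can be selected, and a WPRE enhances transcript expression.

The plasmid does not encode Cas9, so it must be used with a separate Cas9 vector or in cells that already express the nuclease. Together they direct cleavage and knockout of WEE1. The construct belongs to a human kinome gRNA collection generated using optimized sgRNA design rules.
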