Addgene plasmid #77368: WEE1 gRNA (BRDN0001145570)
Purpose: 3rd generation lentiviral gRNA plasmid targeting human WEE1
Depositing lab: John Doench & David Root. Depositing organization: Broad Institute. Publication: Optimized sgRNA design to maximize activity and minimize off-target effects of CRISPR-Cas9. Doench JG, Fusi N, Sullender M, Hegde M, Vaimberg EW, Donovan KF, Smith I, Tothova Z, Wilen C, Orchard R, Virgin HW, Listgarten J, Root DE. Nat Biotechnol. 2016 Jan 18. doi: 10.1038/nbt.3437. PubMed 26780180.
Backbone
  Vector backbone: lentiGuide-Puro
  Backbone manufacturer: Zhang Lab (Addgene plasmid # 52963)
  Vector type: Mammalian Expression, Lentiviral, CRISPR
  Selectable markers: Puromycin
Growth in bacteria
  Bacterial resistance: Ampicillin, 100 μg/mL
  Growth temperature: 37°C
  Growth strain: DH5alpha
  Copy number: High Copy
Gene/Insert
  Gene/Insert name: WEE1 (alt names: WEE1; NM_003390.3)
  gRNA/shRNA sequence: CCAGGAGATGCGTCGCCGCG
  Species: H. sapiens (human)
  Entrez Gene: WEE1 (a.k.a. WEE1A, WEE1hu)
  Promoter: hU6
  Cloning method: Unknown
  Sequencing primers: 5′ U6-F; 3′ pS2-R
Terms and licenses: Academic/Nonprofit Terms; Industry Terms: Not Available to Industry
Depositor comments: The gRNA was designed to target the following Genbank reference sequence(s): NM_003390.3. Note that this plasmid does NOT contain Cas9. It should be used in conjunction with lentiCas9-Blast (Addgene #52962) or otherwise with cell lines already expressing Cas9. Browse the full kinome gRNA library at http://www.addgene.org/pooled-library/broadgpp-human-kinome/ or visit http://www.broadinstitute.org/rnai/public/ for detailed protocols and information.
How to cite: WEE1 gRNA (BRDN0001145570) was a gift from John Doench & David Root (Addgene plasmid # 77368 ; http://n2t.net/addgene:77368 ; RRID:Addgene_77368)
