>Addgene plasmid #77368 | WEE1 gRNA (BRDN0001145570) | depositor partial sequence | sequence record 144828 | Target Sequence
CCAGGAGATGCGTCGCCGCG
