>Addgene plasmid #77368 | WEE1 gRNA (BRDN0001145570) | addgene partial sequence | sequence record 187627 | hU6-F
TGACGTAGAAAGTAATAATTTCTTGGGTAGTTTGCAGTTTTAAAATTATGTTTTAAAATGGACTATCATA
TGCTTACCGTAACTTGAAAGTATTTCGATTTCTTGGCTTTATATATCTTGTGGAAAGGACGAAACACCGC
CAGGAGATGCGTCGCCGCGGTTTTAGAGCTAGAAATAGCAAGTTAAAATAAGGCTAGTCCGTTATCAACT
TGAAAAAGTGGCACCGAGTCGGTGCTTTTTTAAGCTTGGCGTAACTAGATCTTGAGACAAATGGCAGTAT
TCATCCACAATTTTAAAAGAAAAGGGGGGATTGGGGGGTACAGTGCAGGGGAAAGAATAGTAGACATAAT
AGCAACAGACATACAAACTAAAGAATTACAAAAACAAATTACAAAAATTCAAAATTTTCGGGTTTATTAC
AGGGACAGCAGAGATCCACTTTGGCGCCGGCTCGAGGGGGCCCGGGTGCAAAGATGGATAAAGTTTTAAA
CAGAGAGGAATCTTTGCAGCTAATGGACCTTCTAGGTCTTGAAAGGAGTGGGAATTGGCTCCGGTGCCCG
TCAGTGGGCA
